>Addgene plasmid #243925 | pUPD3_PARTPRM_Ptet | addgene full sequence | sequence record 493672 | Addgene NGS Result
GGTCTCGTTTGTCTCTATCACTGATAGGGAGTGGTAAAATAACTCTATCAACGATAGAGTGTCAACAAAA
ATTAGGAATTAATGCTCCCGAGACCACTCATCGCCCAATCACTAGTGAATTCGTTCTATAGTGTCACCTA
AATACCATAGAGCCGTTGGTCATAGCTGTTTCCTGTCCAGGCATCATGACACGGTTATCCACAGAATCAG
GGGATAACGCAGGAAAGAACATGTGAGCAAAAGGCCAGCAAAAGGCCAGGAACCGTAAAAAGGCCGCGTT
GCTGGCGTTTTTCCATAGGCTCCGCCCCCCTGACGAGCATCACAAAAATCGACGCTCAAGTCAGAGGTGG
CGAAACCCGACAGGACTATAAAGATACCAGGCGTTTCCCCCTGGAAGCTCCCTCGTGCGCTCTCCTGTTC
CGACCCTGCCGCTTACCGGATACCTGTCCGCCTTTCTCCCTTCGGGAAGCGTGGCGCTTTCTCATAGCTC
ACGCTGTAGGTATCTCAGTTCGGTGTAGGTCGTTCGCTCCAAGCTGGGCTGTGTGCACGAACCCCCCGTT
CAGCCCGACCGCTGCGCCTTATCCGGTAACTATCGTCTTGAGTCCAACCCGGTAAGACACGACTTATCGC
CACTGGCAGCAGCCACTGGTAACAGGATTAGCAGAGCGAGGTATGTAGGCGGTGCTACAGAGTTCTTGAA
GTGGTGGCCTAACTACGGCTACACTAGAAGAACAGTATTTGGTATCTGCGCTCTGCTGAAGCCAGTTACC
TTCGGAAAAAGAGTTGGTAGCTCTTGATCCGGCAAACAAACCACCGCTGGTAGCGGTGGTTTTTTTGTTT
GCAAGCAGCAGATTACGCGCAGAAAAAAAGGATCTCAAGAAGATCCTTTGATCTTTTCTACGGGGTCTGA
CGCTCAGTGGAACGAAAACTCACGTTAAGGGATTTTGGTCATGAGATTATCAAAAAGGATCTTCACCTAG
ATCCTTTTGTGATGATCGGCACGTAAGAGGTTCCAACTTTCACCATAATGAAATAAGATCACTACCGGGC
GTATTTTTTGAGTTATCGAGATTTTCAGGAGCTAAGGAAGCTAAAATGGAGAAAAAAATCACTGGATATA
CCACCGTTGATATATCCCAATGGCATCGTAAAGAACATTTTGAGGCATTTCAGTCAGTTGCTCAATGTAC
CTATAACCAGACCGTTCAGCTGGATATTACGGCCTTTTTAAAGACCGTAAAGAAAAATAAGCACAAGTTT
TATCCGGCCTTTATTCACATTCTTGCCCGCCTGATGAATGCTCATCCGGAATTCCGTATGGCAATGAAAG
ACGGTGAGCTGGTGATATGGGATAGTGTTCACCCTTGTTACACCGTTTTCCATGAGCAAACTGAAACGTT
TTCATCGCTCTGGAGTGAATACCACGACGATTTCCGGCAGTTTCTACACATATATTCGCAAGATGTGGCG
TGTTACGGTGAAAACCTGGCCTATTTCCCTAAAGGGTTTATTGAGAATATGTTTTTCGTGTCAGCCAATC
CCTGGGTGAGTTTCACCAGTTTTGATTTAAACGTGGCCAATATGGACAACTTCTTCGCCCCCGTTTTCAC
CATGGGCAAATATTATACGCAAGGCGACAAGGTGCTGATGCCGCTGGCGATTCAGGTTCATCATGCCGTT
TGTGATGGCTTCCATGTCGGCAGAATGCTTAATGAATTACAACAGTACTGCGATGAGTGGCAGGGCGGGG
CGTAATTTTTTTAAGGCAGTTATTGGTGCCCTTAAACGCCTGGTTGCTACGCCTGAATAAGTGATAATAA
GCGGATGAATGGCAGAAATTCGATGATAAGCTGTCAAACATGATGT
[125 nt withheld, positions 1867-1991]
C
[91 nt withheld, positions 1993-2083]
AGGGTGATGGTTCACGTAGTGGGCCAGCGCCCTGATAGACGGTTTTTCGCCCTTTGACGTTGGAGTCCAC
GTTCTTT
[37 nt withheld, positions 2161-2197]
ACCCTATCTCGGTCTATTCTTTTGATTTATAAGGGATTTTGCCGATTTCGGCCTATTGGTTAAAAAATGA
GCTGATTTAACAAAAATTTAACGCGAATTTTAACAAAATATTAACGCTTACAATTTTAACATTGTAGAAA
CGCATGTAAAACGACGGCCAGTGAATTGTAATACGACTCACTATAGGGTGAATTCCGCTTAGGACCTTAG
ATATTGATCTCAA
Features (pLannotate 1.2.2; 9 found; start..end, strand, type, name):
     12..66      -  promoter       tetR/tetA promoters: tetR; overlapping promoters for bacterial tetR and tetA
    125..143     -  promoter       SP6 promoter: promoter for bacteriophage SP6 RNA polymerase
    290..878     -  rep_origin     ori: high-copy-number ColE1/pMB1/pBR322/pUC origin of replication
    993..1095    +  promoter       cat promoter: promoter of the E. coli cat gene encoding chloramphenicol acetyltransferase
   1096..1752    +  CDS            cat: CAT_ECOLX - Experimental evidence at protein level: Swiss-Prot protein existence level 1. This enzyme is an effector of chloramphenicol resistance in bacteria. From Escherichia coli. This protein is used as a marker in many commonly used cloning vectors, such as pACYC184.
   1840..1857    -  promoter       tet promoter (fragment): E. coli promoter for tetracycline efflux protein gene
   1868..2323    +  rep_origin     f1 ori (sequence partly withheld): f1 bacteriophage origin of replication; arrow indicates direction of (+) strand synthesis
   2342..2363    -  CDS            lacZα (fragment): LacZα fragment of β-galactosidase; lacZ fragment
   2366..2384    +  promoter       T7 promoter: promoter for bacteriophage T7 RNA polymerase
