[The description below was written by a language model from this plasmid's Addgene catalogue record and pLannotate feature annotations shown in this document.]
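Description:
pUPD3_PARTPRM_Ptet is a small (about 2.4 kb) GoldenBraid2.0 part-domestication plasmid that stores a single standardized promoter part for use in E. coli and related enteric bacteria. The pUPD3 backbone is a high-copy entry vector that replicates from a ColE1/pUC-type origin and is selected with chloramphenicol through a cat gene driven by its own promoter. The annotation also shows an f1 phage origin, which can support single-stranded DNA production, along with flanking T7 and SP6 phage promoters and a short lacZα remnant. These are typical leftovers of a cloning site in which the original lacZα screening cassette has been replaced by the inserted part. A short tet promoter fragment near the resistance cassette appears to be backbone sequence rather than payload.

The payload is a 73 bp insert described as PtetA without tetR, annotated as the overlapping tetR/tetA promoter region. It provides the tetracycline- or anhydrotetracycline-responsive promoter and its operator sequences, but deliberately omits both a ribosome binding site and the TetR repressor gene. On its own the part would therefore be expected to behave as an unrepressed promoter. Inducible control requires TetR to be supplied from another module, plasmid or the host strain, and translation signals must come from a separate RBS part.

The plasmid is not an expression construct in itself. It serves as a source of a promoter module that is released and combined with RBS, coding sequence and terminator parts by Golden Gate assembly to build transcriptional units within the GoldenBraid hierarchy. The record does not state the specific overhangs or restriction enzymes used.
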