Addgene plasmid #243925: pUPD3_PARTPRM_Ptet
Purpose: GoldenBraid2.0 Tetracycline/Anhydrotetracycline-Inducible promoter, not including ribosome binding site. Lacks repressor, TetR.
Depositing lab: Christophe Herman. Depositing organization: Baylor College of Medicine. Publication: GoldenBraid2.0 E. coli: a comprehensive and characterized toolkit for enterics. Cooke MB, Welch KT, Ramirez LD, Wen AX, Marciano DC, Herman C. Synth Biol (Oxf). 2025 Aug 14;10(1):ysaf015. doi: 10.1093/synbio/ysaf015. eCollection 2025. PubMed 40927394.
Backbone
  Vector backbone: pUPD3
  Vector type: Bacterial Expression
Growth in bacteria
  Bacterial resistance: Chloramphenicol, 25 μg/mL
  Growth temperature: 37°C
  Growth strain: DH5alpha
  Copy number: High Copy
Gene/Insert
  Gene/Insert name: PtetA without tetR
  Species: Escherichia coli
  Insert size (bp): 73
  Cloning method: Golden Gate
Terms and licenses: Academic/Nonprofit Terms; Industry Terms: Not Available to Industry
How to cite: pUPD3_PARTPRM_Ptet was a gift from Christophe Herman (Addgene plasmid # 243925 ; http://n2t.net/addgene:243925 ; RRID:Addgene_243925)
